>Addgene plasmid #108028 | BMR1_02g00320-bio-His | addgene full sequence | sequence record 213147 | Addgene NGS Result
CATGTTGACATTGATTATTGACTAGTTATTAATAGTAATCAATTACGGGGTCATTAGTTCATAGCCCATA
TATGGAGTTCCGCGTTACATAACTTACGGTAAATGGCCCGCCTGGCTGACCGCCCAACGACCCCCGCCCA
TTGACGTCAATAATGACGTATGTTCCCATAGTAACGCCAATAGGGACTTTCCATTGACGTCAATGGGTGG
AGTATTTACGGTAAACTGCCCACTTGGCAGTACATCAAGTGTATCATATGCCAAGTCCGCCCCCTATTGA
CGTCAATGACGGTAAATGGCCCGCCTGGCATTATGCCCAGTACATGACCTTACGGGACTTTCCTACTTGG
CAGTACATCTACGTATTAGTCATCGCTATTACCATGGTGATGCGGTTTTGGCAGTACACCAATGGGCGTG
GATAGCGGTTTGACTCACGGGGATTTCCAAGTCTCCACCCCATTGACGTCAATGGGAGTTTGTTTTGGCA
CCAAAATCAACGGGACTTTCCAAAATGTCGTAATAACCCCGCCCCGTTGACGCAAATGGGCGGTAGGCGT
GTACGGTGGGAGGTCTATATAAGCAGAGCTCGTTTAGTGAACCGTCAGATCCTCACTCTCTTCCGCATCG
CTGTCTGCGAGGGCCAGCTGTTGGGCTCGCGGTTGAGGACAAACTCTTCGCGGTCTTTCCAGTACTCTTG
GATCGGAAACCCGTCGGCCTCCGAACGGTACTCCGCCACCGAGGGACCTGAGCGAGTCCGCATCGACCGG
ATCGGAAAACCTCTCGAGAAAGGCGTCTAACCAGTCACAGTCGCAAGGTAGGCTGAGCACCGTGGCGGGC
GGCAGCGGGTGGCGGTCGGGGTTGTTTCTGGCGGAGGTGCTGCTGATGATGTAATTAAAGTAGGCGGTCT
TGAGACGGCGGATGGTCGAGGTGAGGTGTGGCAGGCTTGAGATCCAGCTGTTGGGGTGAGTACTCCCTCT
CAAAAGCGGGCATTACTTCTGCGCTAAGATTGTCAGTTTCCAAAAACGAGGAGGATTTGATATTCACCTG
GCCCGATCTGGCCATACACTTGAGTGACAATGACATCCACTTTGCCTTTCTCTCCACAGGTGTCCACTCC
CAGGTCCAAGTTTGCCACCATGGAGTTTCAGACCCAGGTACTCATGTCCCTGCTGCTCTGCATGTCTGGT
GCGGCCGCCAGACCCGCCAACAGCAACGACTACCTGACCACCAGCAGCAGCGACAGCGACTCCAGCGAGA
GCGAGTCCGAGCTGGACGGCCTGAGCGACCTGGAAGATGCCAGCGACGCCGAGTTCGACGACATCTACAA
CGTGGAAGATCTGACCAGCAATGTGGACGGCAACCTGGCCAAGTTCGGCCACTTCGACGGCAAGGACACC
AAGAACGAGGACACCTCCGCCAGCCTGGACCTGAACAAGTGGAACAACGCCGCTCGGAAGAAAAGCGGCA
ACAAAGTGAAGTTCAGCAGCAACAAGGCCAAGAGCACCACAAAGAAGAAGCGGAAAAAGACCTACAGCAC
CAACGAGAACGGGAACAAGCTGAAGTTCGAGGACAAAAAGCACGTCGAGCACAAGAAGCTGAGCAGCAAG
AAAAAGCTGAAGCAGCAGCAGCTGAACGAGCAGCACGGCATCAAGCCCATCAATGCCGCCAACGATGCCG
ACATGAAGCACGGACTGAAGTCCGGCAAGAGCAGCTCCAAGCACGGGATTAAGGCCCACACCTTCGACAG
CCAGACACACATCATCACCAACCAGATCGGCACCGATCAGATCCAGCTGCGGGACTCCGAGATCGAGAAC
AAGGTGTACAAGAAACTGGTGGCCGAGCTGAACAAAGCCCCCGATCTGGATATCGCCGGCATCTCCGAGA
GCATCAGATACCTGGGCAGCGGCTACGACATCATCTTCGGCAACCCCATCGGCGACCCCCTGATGATGGT
GGACCCCGGCTACCGGAACCCTATCATTCAGCTGGAATGGGACAAGCACAGCACCTTCGCCCACAACAAT
GCCCTGCCCCAGCCCGTGGATGGCTGGGTCCGACCCGAGATCAGCTGCAAGCAGGCCGAGAAGGTGGACC
ACGTGAACACCCTCGAGGACTATAAGAAAGAACTGAGCGTGGACGCCGTGGCCAGCTCCGACTTCCTGAA
CTTCTTCGCCTTTAGCGCCAGCGGCGGCTACAAGAACTTCGCCAAGCTGGTCACCCAGGAAAAGACCAGA
AGCTTCATCCTGAAAACCTACTGCCTGCGGTACATTGCCGGCCTGGAAGTGTCCACCAACCTGAAGCTGA
CCCCCGCCTTCAAGAATGCCGTGGACAAGCTGCCCGTGATCTTCGATGGCTTCGAAGAGTACAGCTCCTG
CCCTATCGAGAAGTATAAGGCCAATGAGGCCGACACCGACTGCGAGAGCAACGTGCGGCCCTGGATGGAC
TTCTTCAAAGAGTTCGGCACCCACTTCACCAGCGTGGTGCACCTGGGCGGCAAGATGACCTACCAGGTGC
AGATGAAGCAGTCCGACATCAACAAACTGCAGGAACAGGGCGTCAACGTCGACGCCGCCATCAAGGCCAC
CTGTGGCTTCGGCATGCCCAATATCGCTGGCAAGATCTCCACCAAGGGCGAGTCCACCTCCATCAGCAAG
ATGTCCGATTACAAGGTCGAGAAGATGATCATGGTCATCGGCGGCGAGCCCCCCAAGGATCTGAACGACG
CCAGCAATCTGAACAACTGGGCCAAGTCCGTGGCTAAGAGCCCCATGCCTATCAAGAGCGAGCTGATCCC
CATCAGAGAGCTGTTCGACCTGCACGAGCTGCAGCAGAGCTACAACCAGGCCATTAAGTACTACAGCGAG
GTGTACGGAATCAGCCAGAACGATATGTACGAGATCAAGGGCAAGATTAAGGGCATCCCTGAGATCATCA
AAGAGGCCCAGCAGGTCACATACGACGGCCCAGCCCCTGGCAGAGTCGTGTGCCCCATTGGCACCACCAT
CCTGTTCGGCTTCAGCATGACCATTACCAAGAAGAAAAAAGCCCTGGACTTTCTGAAGAACACCGCCTAC
AATGTGAACATCGTGCCCTGCGTCGTGGGCAATGAGAAGTGCAGCGGCACCGCCCAGAGCGATAGCATCG
TGAAGATTTGGGCCCTGTGCAGCCCCCATCCCGCCCCTCTGCTGGTCCAGGTGTCCAGCCACAAGAACAA
CGGCCCTGCCACCGTGGAATGCCCCAAGGGCTTCGTGATCGGCATGGGCTTTGGCATCACCTTCCCTAAG
GGCCTGCCAATCATGCCCCAGGATATCTACCCCTGCCGGAACGGCCAGACCTCCTGCACCAAGATCCCCG
ACAAGGACGGCAGCACCACCGTGTGGGCCGTGTGCTTTGAGAGCGGCGCCATCGAGGTGGACAATCTGGC
CAACAACGCTAAGGCCGGCTCCAGCGCCTCCTGCGAGGCCCACGATCACATCACCTCCGGCCTCGTGAAT
ACCTGCCCCGACGACTACGAGGTGCTGTGCGGCTTCTCCATGGCCCTGACCCGGAAGAACAGCCACACCG
ACGACCACTTCAAGGCCTGCAGAGGCGGCAAAAGCTGTGCCATCGATAAGCACAAGCGCCACGACAACGA
GTGTATCGCCTACGCCTCTTGGAACGTGTGCTCCCTGGTGGTGCCCGGCCACAAGGATACCGTGCACCCC
GCCAGAGCCAACGTGGCACTGGACCGGACCAAGACCGCCAATGGCATCGAGCCTATCGGCAAGAACGGCG
CGCCGTCGACCTCCATCACGGCCTATAAGAGTGAGGGGGAGTCAGCGGAGTTCTCCTTCCCACTCAACCT
TGGAGAGGAAAGCCTGCAGGGAGAGTTGAGATGGAAGGCAGAGAAGGCTCCTTCTTCCCAGTCCTGGATC
ACCTTCTCCCTAAAGAACCAAAAGGTGTCTGTGCAGAAGTCTACTAGCAACCCCAAGTTCCAGCTGTCCG
AAACGCTCCCACTCACCCTTCAGATACCCCAGGTCTCCCTTCAGTTTGCTGGTTCTGGCAACCTGACCCT
GACTCTGGACAGAGGGATACTGTATCAGGAAGTGAACCTGGTGGTGATGAAAGTGACTCAGCCCGACAGC
AACACTTTGACCTGTGAGGTGATGGGACCCACCTCACCCAAGATGAGACTGATCTTGAAGCAGGAGAATC
AGGAGGCCAGGGTCTCCAGGCAGGAGAAAGTGATTCAAGTGCAGGCCCCTGAAGCAGGGGTGTGGCAATG
TCTACTGAGTGAAGGTGAAGAGGTCAAGATGGACTCCAAGATCCAGGTTTTATCCAAAGGGTTGAATTCC
GGCAGCCTGCACCACATCCTGGACGCCCAGAAGATGCTGTGGAACCACAGGGACAGGAACCTGCCTCCTC
TGGCCCCTCTGGGCCCCCACCACCATCACCACCATTGAGTCTAGACACGTGATTAATTAAGGATCCCCCG
ACCTCGACCTCTGGCTAATAAAGGAAATTTATTTTCATTGCAATAGTGTGTTGGAATTTTTTGTGTCTCT
CACTCGGAAGGACATATGGGAGGGCAAATCATTTGGTCGAGATCCCTCGGAGATCTCTAGCTAGAGGATC
GATCCCCGCCCCGGACGAACTAAACCTGACTACGACATCTCTGCCCCTTCTTCGCGGGGCAGTGCATGTA
ATCCCTTCAGTTGGTTGGTACAACTTGCCAACTGGGCCCTGTTCCACATGTGACACGGGGGGGGACCAAA
CACAAAGGGGTTCTCTGACTGTAGTTGACATCCTTATAAATGGATGTGCACATTTGCCAACACTGAGTGG
CTTTCATCCTGGAGCAGACTTTGCAGTCTGTGGACTGCAACACAACATTGCCTTTATGTGTAACTCTTGG
CTGAAGCTCTTACACCAATGCTGGGGGACATGTACCTCCCAGGGGCCCAGGAAGACTACGGGAGGCTACA
CCAACGTCAATCAGAGGGGCCTGTGTAGCTACCGATAAGCGGACCCTCAAGAGGGCATTAGCAATAGTGT
TTATAAGGCCCCCTTGTTAACCCTAAACGGGTAGCATATGCTTCCCGGGTAGTAGTATATACTATCCAGA
CTAACCCTAATTCAATAGCATATGTTACCCAACGGGAAGCATATGCTATCGAATTAGGGTTAGTAAAAGG
GTCCTAAGGAACAGCGATATCTCCCACCCCATGAGCTGTCACGGTTTTATTTACATGGGGTCAGGATTCC
ACGAGGGTAGTGAACCATTTTAGTCACAAGGGCAGTGGCTGAAGATCAAGGAGCGGGCAGTGAACTCTCC
TGAATCTTCGCCTGCTTCTTCATTCTCCTTCGTTTAGCTAATAGAATAACTGCTGAGTTGTGAACAGTAA
GGTGTATGTGAGGTGCTCGAAAACAAGGTTTCAGGTGACGCCCCCAGAATAAAATTTGGACGGGGGGTTC
AGTGGTGGCATTGTGCTATGACACCAATATAACCCTCACAAACCCCTTGGGCAATAAATACTAGTGTAGG
AATGAAACATTCTGAATATCTTTAACAATAGAAATCCATGGGGTGGGGACAAGCCGTAAAGACTGGATGT
CCATCTCACACGAATTTATGGCTATGGGCAACACATAATCCTAGTGCAATATGATACTGGGGTTATTAAG
ATGTGTCCCAGGCAGGGACCAAGACAGGTGAACCATGTTGTTACACTCTATTTGTAACAAGGGGAAAGAG
AGTGGACGCCGACAGCAGCGGACTCCACTGGTTGTCTCTAACACCCCCGAAAATTAAACGGGGCTCCACG
CCAATGGGGCCCATAAACAAAGACAAGTGGCCACTCTTTTTTTTGAAATTGTGGAGTGGGGGCACGCGTC
AGCCCCCACACGCCGCCCTGCGGTTTTGGACTGTAAAATAAGGGTGTAATAACTTGGCTGATTGTAACCC
CGCTAACCACTGCGGTCAAACCACTTGCCCACAAAACCACTAATGGCACCCCGGGGAATACCTGCATAAG
TAGGTGGGCGGGCCAAGATAGGGGCGCGATTGCTGCGATCTGGAGGACAAATTACACACACTTGCGCCTG
AGCGCCAAGCACAGGGTTGTTGGTCCTCATATTCACGAGGTCGCTGAGAGCACGGTGGGCTAATGTTGCC
ATGGGTAGCATATACTACCCAAATATCTGGATAGCATATGCTATCCTAATCTATATCTGGGTAGCATAGG
CTATCCTAATCTATATCTGGGTAGCATATGCTATCCTAATCTATATCTGGGTAGTATATGCTATCCTAAT
TTATATCTGGGTAGCATAGGCTATCCTAATCTATATCTGGGTAGCATATGCTATCCTAATCTATATCTGG
GTAGTATATGCTATCCTAATCTGTATCCGGGTAGCATATGCTATCCTAATAGAGATTAGGGTAGTATATG
CTATCCTAATTTATATCTGGGTAGCATATACTACCCAAATATCTGGATAGCATATGCTATCCTAATCTAT
ATCTGGGTAGCATATGCTATCCTAATCTATATCTGGGTAGCATAGGCTATCCTAATCTATATCTGGGTAG
CATATGCTATCCTAATCTATATCTGGGTAGTATATGCTATCCTAATTTATATCTGGGTAGCATAGGCTAT
CCTAATCTATATCTGGGTAGCATATGCTATCCTAATCTATATCTGGGTAGTATATGCTATCCTAATCTGT
ATCCGGGTAGCATATGCTATCCTCATGATAAGCTGTCAAACATGAGAATTTTCTTGAAGACGAAAGGGCC
TCGTGATACGCCTATTTTTATAGGTTAATGTCATGATAATAATGGTTTCTTAGACGTCAGGTGGCACTTT
TCGGGGAAATGTGCGCGGAACCCCTATTTGTTTATTTTTCTAAATACATTCAAATATGTATCCGCTCATG
AGACAATAACCCTGATAAATGCTTCAATAATATTGAAAAAGGAAGAGTATGAGTATTCAACATTTCCGTG
TCGCCCTTATTCCCTTTTTTGCGGCATTTTGCCTTCCTGTTTTTGCTCACCCAGAAACGCTGGTGAAAGT
AAAAGATGCTGAAGATCAGTTGGGTGCACGAGTGGGTTACATCGAACTGGATCTCAACAGCGGTAAGATC
CTTGAGAGTTTTCGCCCCGAAGAACGTTTTCCAATGATGAGCACTTTTAAAGTTCTGCTATGTGGCGCGG
TATTATCCCGTGTTGACGCCGGGCAAGAGCAACTCGGTCGCCGCATACACTATTCTCAGAATGACTTGGT
TGAGTACTCACCAGTCACAGAAAAGCATCTTACGGATGGCATGACAGTAAGAGAATTATGCAGTGCTGCC
ATAACCATGAGTGATAACACTGCGGCCAACTTACTTCTGACAACGATCGGAGGACCGAAGGAGCTAACCG
CTTTTTTGCACAACATGGGGGATCATGTAACTCGCCTTGATCGTTGGGAACCGGAGCTGAATGAAGCCAT
ACCAAACGACGAGCGTGACACCACGATGCCTGCAGCAATGGCAACAACGTTGCGCAAACTATTAACTGGC
GAACTACTTACTCTAGCTTCCCGGCAACAATTAATAGACTGGATGGAGGCGGATAAAGTTGCAGGACCAC
TTCTGCGCTCGGCCCTTCCGGCTGGCTGGTTTATTGCTGATAAATCTGGAGCCGGTGAGCGTGGGTCTCG
CGGTATCATTGCAGCACTGGGGCCAGATGGTAAGCCCTCCCGTATCGTAGTTATCTACACGACGGGGAGT
CAGGCAACTATGGATGAACGAAATAGACAGATCGCTGAGATAGGTGCCTCACTGATTAAGCATTGGTAAC
TGTCAGACCAAGTTTACTCATATATACTTTAGATTGATTTAAAACTTCATTTTTAATTTAAAAGGATCTA
GGTGAAGATCCTTTTTGATAATCTCATGACCAAAATCCCTTAACGTGAGTTTTCGTTCCACTGAGCGTCA
GACCCCGTAGAAAAGATCAAAGGATCTTCTTGAGATCCTTTTTTTCTGCGCGTAATCTGCTGCTTGCAAA
CAAAAAAACCACCGCTACCAGCGGTGGTTTGTTTGCCGGATCAAGAGCTACCAACTCTTTTTCCGAAGGT
AACTGGCTTCAGCAGAGCGCAGATACCAAATACTGTTCTTCTAGTGTAGCCGTAGTTAGGCCACCACTTC
AAGAACTCTGTAGCACCGCCTACATACCTCGCTCTGCTAATCCTGTTACCAGTGGCTGCTGCCAGTGGCG
ATAAGTCGTGTCTTACCGGGTTGGACTCAAGACGATAGTTACCGGATAAGGCGCAGCGGTCGGGCTGAAC
GGGGGGTTCGTGCACACAGCCCAGCTTGGAGCGAACGACCTACACCGAACTGAGATACCTACAGCGTGAG
CTATGAGAAAGCGCCACGCTTCCCGAAGGGAGAAAGGCGGACAGGTATCCGGTAAGCGGCAGGGTCGGAA
CAGGAGAGCGCACGAGGGAGCTTCCAGGGGGAAACGCCTGGTATCTTTATAGTCCTGTCGGGTTTCGCCA
CCTCTGACTTGAGCGTCGATTTTTGTGATGCTCGTCAGGGGGGCGGAGCCTATGGAAAAACGCCAGCAAC
GCGGCCTTTTTACGGTTCCTGGCCTTTTGCTGGCCTTTTGCTCACATGTTCTTTCCTGCGTTATCCCCTG
ATTCTGTGGATAACCGTATTACCGCCTTTGAGTGAGCTGATACCGCTCGCCGCAGCCGAACGACCGAGCG
CAGCGAGTCAGTGAGCGAGGAAGCGGAAGAGCGCCCAATACGCAAACCGCCTCTCCCCGCGCGTTGGCCG
ATTCATTAATGCAGCTGGCACGACAGGTTTCCCGACTGGAAAGCGGGCAGTGAGCGCAACGCAATTAATG
TGAGTTAGCTCACTCATTAGGCACCCCAGGCTTTACACTTTATGCTTCCGGCTCGTATGTTGTGTGGAAT
TGTGAGCGGATAACAATTTCACACAGGAAACAGCTATGACCATGATTACGCCAAGCTCTAGCTAGAGGTC
GACCAATTCTCATGTTTGACAGCTTATCATCGCAGATCCGGGCAACGTTGTTGCCATTGCTGCAGGCGCA
GAACTGGTAGGTATGGAAGATCTATACATTGAATCAATATTGGCAATTAGCCATATTAGTCATTGGTTAT
ATAGCATAAATCAATATTGGCTATTGGCCATTGCATACGTTGTATCTATATCATAATATGTACATTTATA
TTGGCTCATGTCCAATATGACCGC
Features (pLannotate 1.2.2; 19 found; start..end, strand, type, name):
      7..386     +  enhancer       CMV enhancer: human cytomegalovirus immediate early enhancer
    388..587     +  promoter       CMV promoter: human cytomegalovirus (CMV) immediate early promoter
    655..693     +  misc_feature   Ad SA (fragment): adenovirus major late transcript splice acceptor (Friedrich and Soriano, 1991)
    726..935     -  CDS            PTP (fragment): TERM_ADE02 - Experimental evidence at protein level: Swiss-Prot protein existence level 1. Protein covalently bound to the viral DNA that acts as a primer for viral genomic replication by DNA strand displacement. Assembles on the viral origin of replication in an initiation complex with viral polymerase, DBP, host NFIA and host POU2F1/OCT1. During initiation, the polymerase covalently couples the first dCTP with Ser- 580 of pTP. The terminal protein stimulates the template activity over 20 fold compared to protein-free templates. Neo-synthesized viral genomes are linked to two preterminal prot
    966..1055    +  intron         chimeric intron (fragment): chimera between introns from adenovirus and immunoglobulin heavy chain genes
   1074..1120    +  CDS            IgH signal sequence (fragment): signal sequence from the mouse immunoglobulin heavy chain variable region
   2008..2029    -  CDS            Cdc42 (T17N) (fragment): dominant negative mutant of human Rho family small GTPase Cdc42
   3777..4337    +  CDS            Cd4 (fragment): CD4_RAT - Experimental evidence at protein level: Swiss-Prot protein existence level 1. Integral membrane glycoprotein that plays an essential role in the immune response and serves multiple functions in responses against both external and internal offenses. In T-cells, functions primarily as a coreceptor for MHC class II molecule:peptide complex. The antigens presented by class II peptides are derived from extracellular proteins while class I peptides are derived from cytosolic proteins. Interacts simultaneously with the T-cell receptor (TCR) and the MHC class II presented by antigen presenti
   4497..4552    +  polyA_signal   β-globin poly(A) signal: rabbit β-globin polyadenylation signal (Gil and Proudfoot, 1987)
   5066..6747    -  rep_origin     oriP (fragment): Epstein-Barr virus oriP replication origin (Yates et al., 2000)
   6874..6978    +  promoter       AmpR promoter: bla
   6979..7839    +  CDS            AmpR: β-lactamase; bla; confers resistance to ampicillin, carbenicillin, and related antibiotics
   8010..8598    +  rep_origin     ori: high-copy-number ColE1/pMB1/pBR322/pUC origin of replication
   8781..8873    +  CDS            lacI (fragment): lac repressor; lacI; The lac repressor binds to the lac operator to inhibit transcription in E. coli. This inhibition can be relieved by adding lactose or isopropyl-β-D-thiogalactopyranoside (IPTG).
   8886..8907    +  protein_bind   CAP binding site: CAP binding activates transcription in the presence of cAMP. E. coli catabolite activator protein
   8922..8952    +  promoter       lac promoter: promoter for the E. coli lac operon
   8960..8976    +  protein_bind   lac operator: The lac repressor binds to the lac operator to inhibit transcription in E. coli. This inhibition can be relieved by adding lactose or isopropyl-β-D-thiogalactopyranoside (IPTG). lac repressor encoded by lacI
   9046..9062    +  promoter       tet promoter (fragment): E. coli promoter for tetracycline efflux protein gene
   9072..9097    -  CDS            bla(M) (fragment): β-lactamase lacking the signal sequence; bla(M); allows cytosolic expression of β-lactamase
