[The description below was written by a language model from this plasmid's Addgene catalogue record and pLannotate feature annotations shown in this document.]
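Description:
BMR1_02g00320-bio-His is a mammalian expression plasmid built on the pTT3 backbone, designed for transient production of a secreted, soluble form of a Babesia microti protein. It is propagated in E. coli through a high-copy ColE1/pUC-type origin with ampicillin selection (AmpR). It also carries an Epstein-Barr virus oriP fragment, which allows episomal maintenance and higher yields in mammalian cells that supply EBNA1. Expression is driven by the CMV immediate-early enhancer and promoter. Downstream lie adenovirus-derived leader and splice elements and a chimeric intron, which the annotation picks up as short adenoviral fragments, and transcripts end at a rabbit β-globin polyadenylation signal. Small annotated hits such as the Cdc42 fragment within the insert, and the lac and tet remnants in the backbone, appear to be incidental matches or vector leftovers rather than functional parts.

The payload is a synthetic gene of about 2.6 kb encoding the full-length ectodomain of BMR1_02g00320, cloned between retained NotI and AscI sites. An annotated mouse immunoglobulin heavy chain signal sequence fragment sits just upstream, consistent with directing the protein into the secretory pathway. All potential N-linked glycosylation sequons were removed by replacing the serine or threonine with alanine, so the parasite protein is not aberrantly glycosylated by mammalian cells. The ectodomain is fused at its C terminus to rat Cd4 domains 3 and 4, followed by a biotinylation acceptor sequence and a 6xHis tag; only the Cd4 portion is detected in the feature table. Cotransfection with BirA yields enzymatically monobiotinylated protein suited to capture on streptavidin, while the His tag permits affinity purification. The plasmid belongs to a library of recombinant B. microti surface and secreted proteins intended for diagnostics discovery and reverse vaccinology.
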