Addgene plasmid #108028: BMR1_02g00320-bio-His
Purpose: Expresses enzymatically monobiotinylated full-length BMR1_02g00320 ectodomain with no N-linked glycans upon cotransfection with BirA in mammalian cells. Contains a C-terminal rat Cd4 d3+4 tag.
Depositing lab: Gavin Wright. Publication: A library of recombinant Babesia microti cell surface and secreted proteins for diagnostics discovery and reverse vaccinology. Elton CM, Rodriguez M, Ben Mamoun C, Lobo CA, Wright GJ. Int J Parasitol. 2019 Feb;49(2):115-125. doi: 10.1016/j.ijpara.2018.10.003. Epub 2018 Oct 24. PubMed 30367868.
Backbone
  Vector backbone: pTT3
  Backbone manufacturer: Yves Durocher
  Backbone size w/o insert (bp): 6670
  Modifications to backbone: Addition of CD4, biotinylation sequence, 6xhis tags
  Vector type: Mammalian Expression
Growth in bacteria
  Bacterial resistance: Ampicillin, 100 μg/mL
  Growth temperature: 37°C
  Growth strain: DH5alpha
  Copy number: High Copy
Gene/Insert
  Gene/Insert name: BMR1_02g00320
  Species: B. microti
  Insert size (bp): 2595
  Mutation: all potential N-linked glycosylation sites (N-X-S/T, where X is not proline) were systematically removed by substituting alanine for serine/threonine at these sites.
  Promoter: CMV
  Tag / fusion protein: ratCD4d3+4,biotinylation sequence, 6xHis (C terminal on backbone)
  Cloning method: Restriction Enzyme; 5′ cloning site NotI (not destroyed); 3′ cloning site AscI (not destroyed)
  Sequencing primers: 5′ CMV-F; 3′ EBVori-F (5'-CCACTCAGTGTTGGCAAATG-3')
Resource information
  A portion of this plasmid was derived from a plasmid made by: Made by gene synthesis. pTT3 was obtained from Yves Durocher, National Research Council of Canada
Terms and licenses: Academic/Nonprofit Terms; Industry Terms: Not Available to Industry
How to cite: BMR1_02g00320-bio-His was a gift from Gavin Wright (Addgene plasmid # 108028 ; http://n2t.net/addgene:108028 ; RRID:Addgene_108028)
